>Addgene plasmid #16111 | pOX-twk20 | addgene partial sequence | sequence record 22822 | T3 5'-GCAATTAACCCTCACTAAAGG-3'
CTTTCTTGTTCTTTATGCAGAAGCTCAGATAAACGCTCAACTTTGGCAGAGCTAGCGTCGACGGTATCGG
TGCCGCCATGCATCAAATTGACGGAAAATCTGCTAGAGCTTTGCTTTTGATTTTATCCACGTTCACATAT
CTTCTATTCGGCGCAATGGTTTTTGATAAACTGGAGAGTGAAAAGGACACTTGGGTCATAGACGAAATCG
AACGGATCACAGATAGACTGAAACACAAGTACAACTTTAGTGAAAGAGATTTGCATTTATTCGAAGCAAT
TGCAATCAAAAGCATACCCCAACAAGCTGGATACCAGTGGCAATTCGCTGGTGCTTTTTACTTTGCAACA
GTAGTTATTACAACAGTTGGTTACGGTCATTCTGCACCATCAACAAATGCGGGAAAATTATTCTGTATGA
TATTTGCCTTATTCGGCGTACCAATGGGTCTGATCATGTTCCAGTCCATTGGTGAGAGAGTTAACACTTT
TATAGCCTATAGTTTACACAAGTTTCGAGACAGTCTCCATCAGCAAGGGTTTACATGTTTACAAGAGGTC
ACACCTACACATCTTCTTATGGTTTCACTGACAATAGGTTTTATGGTTATCGTATCAGGAACCTATATGT
TTCATACAATAGAGAAATGGTCGATATTTGATGCCTACTACTTCTGTATGATCACCTTCTCCACAATTGG
GTTCGGGGACCTTGTGCCCTTACAGCAAGTAAATGCACTACAAGATCAACCACTCTACGTATTCGCAACT
ATCATGTTCATATTGATAGGACTCGCTGTATT
