[The description below was written by a language model from this plasmid's Addgene catalogue record.]
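Description:
pOX-twk20 is a Xenopus oocyte expression plasmid built on the pOX backbone (about 3.2 kb without insert). It carries the Caenorhabditis elegans gene twk-20, which encodes a tandem pore domain (two-pore, TWK-type) potassium channel also known by the locus name C40C9.1. The insert is roughly 1.1 kb and was placed in the vector by restriction cloning between an NheI site at the 5′ end and an XbaI site at the 3′ end. Both sites remain intact, so the fragment can in principle be excised or transferred again. The plasmid is propagated in standard E. coli cloning strains under ampicillin selection. The record lists the copy number as unknown and does not name the origin of replication.

The record does not explicitly list a promoter or any untranslated-region elements, and no feature table is available to confirm the vector's architecture. T3 is listed as the 5′ sequencing primer and T7 as the 3′ primer, which indicates that phage polymerase promoter sequences flank the cloning site. This fits the usual design of oocyte expression vectors, where a linearised template is transcribed in vitro to make cRNA for injection into Xenopus oocytes, but which promoter drives sense transcription is inferred from orientation rather than stated. No epitope tags, reporters or fusion partners are recorded.

The construct comes from work that used the C. elegans genome sequence to catalogue potassium channel families. Its likely use is heterologous expression of the TWK-20 channel in oocytes for electrophysiological characterisation, such as two-electrode voltage clamp recording of its currents.
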