Addgene plasmid #16111: pOX-twk20
Depositing lab: Larry Salkoff. Depositing organization: Washington University in Saint Louis. Publication: Eight potassium channel families revealed by the C. elegans genome project. Wei A, Jegla T, Salkoff L. Neuropharmacology. 1996 . 35(7):805-29. 10.1016/0028-3908(96)00126-8 PubMed 8938713.
Backbone
  Vector backbone: pOX
  Backbone size w/o insert (bp): 3200
  Vector type: Xenopus Oocyte expression
Growth in bacteria
  Bacterial resistance: Ampicillin, 100 μg/mL
  Growth temperature: 37°C
  Growth strain: DH5alpha
  Copy number: Unknown
Gene/Insert
  Gene/Insert name: Tandem pore domain K+ channel (alt names: C40C9.1; KOG4404)
  Species: C. elegans (nematode)
  Insert size (bp): 1100
  GenBank ID: NM_077883
  Entrez Gene: twk-20
  Cloning method: Restriction Enzyme; 5′ cloning site Nhe1 (not destroyed); 3′ cloning site Xba1 (not destroyed)
  Sequencing primers: 5′ T3; 3′ T7
Terms and licenses: Academic/Nonprofit Terms; Industry Terms: Not Available to Industry
How to cite: pOX-twk20 was a gift from Larry Salkoff (Addgene plasmid # 16111 ; http://n2t.net/addgene:16111 ; RRID:Addgene_16111)
